>Addgene plasmid #87001 | IDP455 | depositor full sequence | sequence record 169731 | IDP455 sequence 5782 bps
TAGTTATTAATCCTGCAGGATAAGCTTTGCAAAGATGGATAAAGTTTTAAACAGAGAGGAATCTTTGCAG
CTAATGGACCTTCTAGGTCTTGAAAGGAGTGGGAATTGGCTCCGGTGCCCGTCAGTGGGCAGAGCGCACA
TCGCCCACAGTCCCCGAGAAGTTGGGGGGAGGGGTCGGCAATTGAACCGGTGCCTAGAGAAGGTGGCGCG
GGGTAAACTGGGAAAGTGATGTCGTGTACTGGCTCCGCCTTTTTCCCGAGGGTGGGGGAGAACCGTATAT
AAGTGCAGTAGTCGCCGTGAACGTTCTTTTTCGCAACGGGTTTGCCGCCAGAACACAGGTAAGTGCCGTG
TGTGGTTCCCGCGGGCCTGGCCTCTTTACGGGTTATGGCCCTTGCGTGCCTTGAATTACTTCCACCTGGC
TGCAGTACGTGATTCTTGATCCCGAGCTTCGGGTTGGAAGTGGGTGGGAGAGTTCGAGGCCTTGCGCTTA
AGGAGCCCCTTCGCCTCGTGCTTGAGTTGAGGCCTGGCCTGGGCGCTGGGGCCGCCGCGTGCGAATCTGG
TGGCACCTTCGCGCCTGTCTCGCTGCTTTCGATAAGTCTCTAGCCATTTAAAATTTTTGATGACCTGCTG
CGACGCTTTTTTTCTGGCAAGATAGTCTTGTAAATGCGGGCCAAGATCTGCACACTGGTATTTCGGTTTT
TGGGGCCGCGGGCGGCGACGGGGCCCGTGCGTCCCAGCGCACATGTTCGGCGAGGCGGGGCCTGCGAGCG
CGGCCACCGAGAATCGGACGGGGGTAGTCTCAAGCTGGCCGGCCTGCTCTGGTGCCTGGCCTCGCGCCGC
CGTGTATCGCCCCGCCCTGGGCGGCAAGGCTGGCCCGGTCGGCACCAGTTGCGTGAGCGGAAAGATGGCC
GCTTCCCGGCCCTGCTGCAGGGAGCTCAAAATGGAGGACGCGGCGCTCGGGAGAGCGGGCGGGTGAGTCA
CCCACACAAAGGAAAAGGGCCTTTCCGTCCTCAGCCGTCGCTTCATGTGACTCCACGGAGTACCGGGCGC
CGTCCAGGCACCTCGATTAGTTCTCGAGCTTTTGGAGTACGTCGTCTTTAGGTTGGGGGGAGGGGTTTTA
TGCGATGGAGTTTCCCCACACTGAGTGGGTGGAGACTGAAGTTAGGCCAGCTTGGCACTTGATGTAATTC
TCCTTGGAATTTGCCCTTTTTGAGTTTGGATCTTGGTTCATTCTCAAGCCTCAGACAGTGGTTCAAAGTT
TTTTTCTTCCATTTCAGGTGTCGTGAGGTACGACCACCGCTAGCCGGACGATGCCGTCCTCGTAGTTCGG
GCATGTACTGGAGCCGAGAGGTAACCTCATTATAATCGTTCGCTATTCAGGGATTGACCAACACCGGAAA
ACATCTCACTTGAAGTAATATATACGACAGAGTCGCGGCCGCAACCGGTGGACACGTCTTATGTGNNNNN
NNNNNNNNNNNNNNNNNNNNNNNNNAGATCGGAAGAGCGTCGTGTAGGGAAAGAGTGTAGATCTCGGTGG
TCGCCGTATCATTACGCGTGCCACCATGGTGAGCAAGGGCGAGGAGCTGTTCACCGGGGTGGTGCCCATC
CTGGTCGAGCTGGACGGCGACGTAAACGGCCACAAGTTCAGCGTGTCCGGCGAGGGCGAGGGCGATGCCA
CCTACGGCAAGCTGACCCTGAAGTTCATCTGCACCACCGGCAAGCTGCCCGTGCCCTGGCCCACCCTCGT
GACCACCCTGACCTACGGCGTGCAGTGCTTCAGCCGCTACCCCGACCACATGAAGCAGCACGACTTCTTC
AAGTCCGCCATGCCCGAAGGCTACGTCCAGGAGCGCACCATCTTCTTCAAGGACGACGGCAACTACAAGA
CCCGCGCCGAGGTGAAGTTCGAGGGCGACACCCTGGTGAACCGCATCGAGCTGAAGGGCATCGACTTCAA
GGAGGACGGCAACATCCTGGGGCACAAGCTGGAGTACAACTACAACAGCCACAACGTCTATATCATGGCC
GACAAGCAGAAGAACGGCATCAAGGTGAACTTCAAGATCCGCCACAACATCGAGGACGGCAGCGTGCAGC
TCGCCGACCACTACCAGCAGAACACCCCCATCGGCGACGGCCCCGTGCTGCTGCCCGACAACCACTACCT
GAGCACCCAGTCCGCCCTGAGCAAAGACCCCAACGAGAAGCGCGATCACATGGTCCTGCTGGAGTTCGTG
ACCGCCGCCGGGATCACTCTCGGCATGGACGAGCTGTACAAGTAAAGATCTTACCTAATTGCCGTCGTGA
GGTACGACCACCGCTAGCTGTACAGCCCTGAAAAAGGGCTCGAGCCCTGAAAAAGGGCAATTGCCCTGAA
AAAGGGCGTCGACGCCCTGAAAAAGGGCGGAATTCATGTCCAATTTACTGACTGTACACCAAAATTTGCC
TGCCGCGACTCTAGATCATAATCAGCCATACCACATTTGTAGAGGTTTTACTTGCTTTAAAAAACCTCCC
ACACCTCCCCCTGAACCTGAAACATAAAATGAATGCAATTGTTGTTGTTAACTTGTTTATTGCAGCTTAT
AATGGTTACAAATAAAGCAATAGCATCACAAATTTCACAAATAAAGCATTTTTTTCACTGCATTCTAGTT
GTGGTTTGTCCAAACTCATCAATGTATCTTAAGGCGTAAATTGTAAGCGTTAATATTTTGTTAAAATTCG
CGTTAAATTTTTGTTAAATCAGCTCATTTTTTAACCAATAGGCCGAAATCGGCAAAATCCCTTATAAATC
AAAAGAATAGACCGAGATAGGGT
[37 nt withheld, positions 2824-2860]
AAAGAACGTGGACTCCAACGTCAAAGG
[49 nt withheld, positions 2888-2936]
T
[91 nt withheld, positions 2938-3028]
G
[124 nt withheld, positions 3030-3153]
CAGGTGGCACTTTTCGGGGAAATGTGCGCGGAACCCCTATTTGTTTATTTTTCTAAATACATTCAAATAT
GTATCCGCTCATGAGACAATAACCCTGATAAATGCTTCAATAATATTGAAAAAGGAAGAGTCCTGAGGCG
GAAAGAACCAGCTGTGGAATGTGTGTCAGTTAGGGTGTGGAAAGTCCCCAGGCTCCCCAGCAGGCAGAAG
TATGCAAAGCATGCATCTCAATTAGTCAGCAACCAGGTGTGGAAAGTCCCCAGGCTCCCCAGCAGGCAGA
AGTATGCAAAGCATGCATCTCAATTAGTCAGCAACCATAGTCCCGCCCCTAACTCCGCCCATCCCGCCCC
TAACTCCGCCCAGTTCCGCCCATTCTCCGCCCCATGGCTGACTAATTTTTTTTATTTATGCAGAGGCCGA
GGCCGCCTCGGCCTCTGAGCTATTCCAGAAGTAGTGAGGAGGCTTTTTTGGAGGCCTAGGCTTTTGCAAA
GATCGATCAAGAGACAGGATGAGGATCGTTTCGCATGATTGAACAAGATGGATTGCACGCAGGTTCTCCG
GCCGCTTGGGTGGAGAGGCTATTCGGCTATGACTGGGCACAACAGACAATCGGCTGCTCTGATGCCGCCG
TGTTCCGGCTGTCAGCGCAGGGGCGCCCGGTTCTTTTTGTCAAGACCGACCTGTCCGGTGCCCTGAATGA
ACTGCAAGACGAGGCAGCGCGGCTATCGTGGCTGGCCACGACGGGCGTTCCTTGCGCAGCTGTGCTCGAC
GTTGTCACTGAAGCGGGAAGGGACTGGCTGCTATTGGGCGAAGTGCCGGGGCAGGATCTCCTGTCATCTC
ACCTTGCTCCTGCCGAGAAAGTATCCATCATGGCTGATGCAATGCGGCGGCTGCATACGCTTGATCCGGC
TACCTGCCCATTCGACCACCAAGCGAAACATCGCATCGAGCGAGCACGTACTCGGATGGAAGCCGGTCTT
GTCGATCAGGATGATCTGGACGAAGAGCATCAGGGGCTCGCGCCAGCCGAACTGTTCGCCAGGCTCAAGG
CGAGCATGCCCGACGGCGAGGATCTCGTCGTGACCCATGGCGATGCCTGCTTGCCGAATATCATGGTGGA
AAATGGCCGCTTTTCTGGATTCATCGACTGTGGCCGGCTGGGTGTGGCGGACCGCTATCAGGACATAGCG
TTGGCTACCCGTGATATTGCTGAAGAGCTTGGCGGCGAATGGGCTGACCGCTTCCTCGTGCTTTACGGTA
TCGCCGCTCCCGATTCGCAGCGCATCGCCTTCTATCGCCTTCTTGACGAGTTCTTCTGAGCGGGACTCTG
GGGTTCGAAATGACCGACCAAGCGACGCCCAACCTGCCATCACGAGATTTCGATTCCACCGCCGCCTTCT
ATGAAAGGTTGGGCTTCGGAATCGTTTTCCGGGACGCCGGCTGGATGATCCTCCAGCGCGGGGATCTCAT
GCTGGAGTTCTTCGCCCACCCTAGGGGGAGGCTAACTGAAACACGGAAGGAGACAATACCGGAAGGAACC
CGCGCTATGACGGCAATAAAAAGACAGAATAAAACGCACGGTGTTGGGTCGTTTGTTCATAAACGCGGGG
TTCGGTCCCAGGGCTGGCACTCTGTCGATACCCCACCGAGACCCCATTGGGGCCAATACGCCCGCGTTTC
TTCCTTTTCCCCACCCCACCCCCCAAGTTCGGGTGAAGGCCCAGGGCTCGCAGCCAACGTCGGGGCGGCA
GGCCCTGCCATAGCCTCAGGTTACTCATATATACTTTAGATTGATTTAAAACTTCATTTTTAATTTAAAA
GGATCTAGGTGAAGATCCTTTTTGATAATCTCATGACCAAAATCCCTTAACGTGAGTTTTCGTTCCACTG
AGCGTCAGACCCCGTAGAAAAGATCAAAGGATCTTCTTGAGATCCTTTTTTTCTGCGCGTAATCTGCTGC
TTGCAAACAAAAAAACCACCGCTACCAGCGGTGGTTTGTTTGCCGGATCAAGAGCTACCAACTCTTTTTC
CGAAGGTAACTGGCTTCAGCAGAGCGCAGATACCAAATACTGTCCTTCTAGTGTAGCCGTAGTTAGGCCA
CCACTTCAAGAACTCTGTAGCACCGCCTACATACCTCGCTCTGCTAATCCTGTTACCAGTGGCTGCTGCC
AGTGGCGATAAGTCGTGTCTTACCGGGTTGGACTCAAGACGATAGTTACCGGATAAGGCGCAGCGGTCGG
GCTGAACGGGGGGTTCGTGCACACAGCCCAGCTTGGAGCGAACGACCTACACCGAACTGAGATACCTACA
GCGTGAGCTATGAGAAAGCGCCACGCTTCCCGAAGGGAGAAAGGCGGACAGGTATCCGGTAAGCGGCAGG
GTCGGAACAGGAGAGCGCACGAGGGAGCTTCCAGGGGGAAACGCCTGGTATCTTTATAGTCCTGTCGGGT
TTCGCCACCTCTGACTTGAGCGTCGATTTTTGTGATGCTCGTCAGGGGGGCGGAGCCTATGGAAAAACGC
CAGCAACGCGGCCTTTTTACGGTTCCTGGCCTTTTGCTGGCCTTTTGCTCACATGTTCTTTCCTGCGTTA
TCCCCTGATTCTGTGGATAACCGTATTACCGCCATGCAT
Features (pLannotate 1.2.2; 14 found; start..end, strand, type, name):
     35..101     +  CDS            small t antigen (fragment): SV40 (simian virus 40) small t antigen
    108..1286    +  promoter       EF-1α promoter: strong constitutive promoter for human elongation factor EF-1α
   1566..2285    +  CDS            EGFP: the original enhanced GFP (Yang et al., 1996) mammalian codon-optimized
   2416..2453    +  CDS            Cre (fragment): site-specific recombinase Cre is a site-specific recombinase from bacteriophage P1. Recombination occurs at loxP sequences.
   2464..2547    +  CDS            large T antigen (fragment): large T antigen from SV40 (simian virus 40)
   2570..2691    +  polyA_signal   SV40 poly(A) signal: SV40 polyadenylation signal
   2725..3153    -  rep_origin     f1 ori (sequence partly withheld): f1 bacteriophage origin of replication; arrow indicates direction of (+) strand synthesis
   3180..3284    +  promoter       AmpR promoter: bla
   3286..3643    +  promoter       SV40 promoter: SV40 enhancer and early promoter
   3678..4472    +  CDS            NeoR/KanR: aminoglycoside phosphotransferase from Tn5; aph(3')-II (or nptII); confers resistance to neomycin, kanamycin, and G418 (Geneticin®)
   4493..4645    +  CDS            ble (fragment): BLE_KLEPN - Experimental evidence at protein level: Swiss-Prot protein existence level 1. Binding protein with a strong affinity to the bleomycin family of antibiotics. Binds to CL990; an antimitotic-antibiotic compound. From Klebsiella pneumoniae.
   4704..4751    +  polyA_signal   HSV TK poly(A) signal: herpes simplex virus thymidine kinase polyadenylation signal (Cole and Stacy, 1985)
   4842..4858    -  polyA_signal   bGH poly(A) signal (fragment): bovine growth hormone polyadenylation signal
   5080..5668    +  rep_origin     ori: high-copy-number ColE1/pMB1/pBR322/pUC origin of replication
