[The description below was written by a language model from this plasmid's Addgene catalogue record and pLannotate feature annotations shown in this document.]
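Description:
IDP455 is a 5,782 bp mammalian expression plasmid made for cell culture expression of SYNseq components, SYNseq being a barcode-sequencing approach to mapping neuronal connectivity. The backbone is recorded as unknown. The annotated layout, however, resembles a common EGFP-type expression vector. It has a high-copy ColE1/pUC origin for propagation in E. coli, an f1 origin, and a dual-purpose NeoR/KanR cassette. In that cassette the Tn5 aminoglycoside phosphotransferase sits behind both the bacterial AmpR (bla) promoter and the SV40 enhancer/early promoter and ends in an HSV TK polyadenylation signal. This arrangement gives kanamycin resistance in bacteria and could in principle allow G418 selection in mammalian cells.

The payload, assembled by Gibson cloning, is listed as "barcode landing site Gfp-4xboxB" and is driven by the strong constitutive human EF-1α promoter. The feature table places an EGFP coding sequence downstream of the promoter, followed by an SV40 poly(A) signal. The boxB repeats and the barcode landing site are not annotated, but unannotated stretches flank EGFP, so they presumably lie within this transcription unit. BoxB is an RNA hairpin bound by the phage λ N peptide, so four copies would typically let a λN-fused protein capture the transcript. The landing site presumably provides a position for inserting a barcode sequence into that RNA. The record does not spell out these details.

Several short hits (small t and large T antigen, Cre, ble and bGH poly(A) fragments) are probably residual or partial matches rather than functional elements.
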