Addgene plasmid #87001: IDP455
Purpose: plasmid for cell culture expression of SYNseq components
Depositing lab: Anthony Zador. Publication: Using high-throughput barcode sequencing to efficiently map connectomes. Peikon ID, Kebschull JM, Vagin VV, Ravens DI, Sun YC, Brouzes E, Correa IR Jr, Bressan D, Zador AM. Nucleic Acids Res. 2017 Jul 7;45(12):e115. doi: 10.1093/nar/gkx292. PubMed 28449067.
Backbone
  Vector backbone: unknown
  Vector type: Mammalian Expression, Synthetic Biology
Growth in bacteria
  Bacterial resistance: Kanamycin, 50 μg/mL
  Growth temperature: 37°C
  Growth strain: DH5alpha
  Copy number: High Copy
Gene/Insert
  Gene/Insert name: barcode landing site Gfp-4xboxB
  Species: M. musculus (mouse)
  Promoter: EF1a
  Cloning method: Gibson Cloning
  Sequencing primers: 5′ EF1a-F
Terms and licenses: Academic/Nonprofit Terms; Industry Terms: Not Available to Industry
How to cite: IDP455 was a gift from Anthony Zador (Addgene plasmid # 87001 ; http://n2t.net/addgene:87001 ; RRID:Addgene_87001)
