>Addgene plasmid #87001 | IDP455 | addgene partial sequence | sequence record 172851 | Addgene Partial NGS Result
ATCATTACGCGTGCCACCATGGTGAGCAAGGGCGAGGAGCTGTTCACCGGGGTGGTGCCCATCCTGGTCG
AGCTGGACGGCGACGTAAACGGCCACAAGTTCAGCGTGTCCGGCGAGGGCGAGGGCGATGCCACCTACGG
CAAGCTGACCCTGAAGTTCATCTGCACCACCGGCAAGCTGCCCGTGCCCTGGCCCACCCTCGTGACCACC
CTGACCTACGGCGTGCAGTGCTTCAGCCGCTACCCCGACCACATGAAGCAGCACGACTTCTTCAAGTCCG
CCATGCCCGAAGGCTACGTCCAGGAGCGCACCATCTTCTTCAAGGACGACGGCAACTACAAGACCCGCGC
CGAGGTGAAGTTCGAGGGCGACACCCTGGTGAACCGCATCGAGCTGAAGGGCATCGACTTCAAGGAGGAC
GGCAACATCCTGGGGCACAAGCTGGAGTACAACTACAACAGCCACAACGTCTATATCATGGCCGACAAGC
AGAAGAACGGCATCAAGGTGAACTTCAAGATCCGCCACAACATCGAGGACGGCAGCGTGCAGCTCGCCGA
CCACTACCAGCAGAACACCCCCATCGGCGACGGCCCCGTGCTGCTGCCCGACAACCACTACCTGAGCACC
CAGTCCGCCCTGAGCAAAGACCCCAACGAGAAGCGCGATCACATGGTCCTGCTGGAGTTCGTGACCGCCG
CCGGGATCACTCTCGGCATGGACGAGCTGTACAAGTAAAGATCTTACCTAATTGCCGTCGTGAGGTACGA
CCACCGCTAGCTGTACAGCCCTGAAAAAGGGCTCGAGCCCTGAAAAAGGGCAATTGCCCTGAAAAAGGGC
GTCGACGCCCTGAAAAAGGGCGGAATTCATGTCCAATTTACTGACTGTACACCAAAATTTGCCTGCCGCG
ACTCTAGATCATAATCAGCCATACCACATTTGTAGAGGTTTTACTTGCTTTAAAAAACCTCCCACACCTC
CCCCTGAACCTGAAACATAAAATGAATGCAATTGTTGTTGTTAACTTGTTTATTGCAGCTTATAATGGTT
ACAAATAAAGCAATAGCATCACAAATTTCACAAATAAAGCATTTTTTTCACTGCATTCTAGTTGTGGTTT
GTCCAAACTCATCAATGTATCTTAAGGCGTAAATTGTAAGCGTTAATATTTTGTTAAAATTCGCGTTAAA
TTTTTGTTAAATCAGCTCATTTTTTAACCAATAGGCCGAAATCGGCAAAATCCCTTATAAATCAAAAGAA
TAGACCGAGATAGGGT
[37 nt withheld, positions 1277-1313]
AAAGAACGTGGACTCCAACGTCAAAGG
[49 nt withheld, positions 1341-1389]
T
[91 nt withheld, positions 1391-1481]
G
[124 nt withheld, positions 1483-1606]
CAGGTGGCACTTTTCGGGGAAATGTGCGCGGAACCCCTATTTGTTTATTTTTCTAAATACATTCAAATAT
GTATCCGCTCATGAGACAATAACCCTGATAAATGCTTCAATAATATTGAAAAAGGAAGAGTCCTGAGGCG
GAAAGAACCAGCTGTGGAATGTGTGTCAGTTAGGGTGTGGAAAGTCCCCAGGCTCCCCAGCAGGCAGAAG
TATGCAAAGCATGCATCTCAATTAGTCAGCAACCAGGTGTGGAAAGTCCCCAGGCTCCCCAGCAGGCAGA
AGTATGCAAAGCATGCATCTCAATTAGTCAGCAACCATAGTCCCGCCCCTAACTCCGCCCATCCCGCCCC
TAACTCCGCCCAGTTCCGCCCATTCTCCGCCCCATGGCTGACTAATTTTTTTTATTTATGCAGAGGCCGA
GGCCGCCTCGGCCTCTGAGCTATTCCAGAAGTAGTGAGGAGGCTTTTTTGGAGGCCTAGGCTTTTGCAAA
GATCGATCAAGAGACAGGATGAGGATCGTTTCGCATGATTGAACAAGATGGATTGCACGCAGGTTCTCCG
GCCGCTTGGGTGGAGAGGCTATTCGGCTATGACTGGGCACAACAGACAATCGGCTGCTCTGATGCCGCCG
TGTTCCGGCTGTCAGCGCAGGGGCGCCCGGTTCTTTTTGTCAAGACCGACCTGTCCGGTGCCCTGAATGA
ACTGCAAGACGAGGCAGCGCGGCTATCGTGGCTGGCCACGACGGGCGTTCCTTGCGCAGCTGTGCTCGAC
GTTGTCACTGAAGCGGGAAGGGACTGGCTGCTATTGGGCGAAGTGCCGGGGCAGGATCTCCTGTCATCTC
ACCTTGCTCCTGCCGAGAAAGTATCCATCATGGCTGATGCAATGCGGCGGCTGCATACGCTTGATCCGGC
TACCTGCCCATTCGACCACCAAGCGAAACATCGCATCGAGCGAGCACGTACTCGGATGGAAGCCGGTCTT
GTCGATCAGGATGATCTGGACGAAGAGCATCAGGGGCTCGCGCCAGCCGAACTGTTCGCCAGGCTCAAGG
CGAGCATGCCCGACGGCGAGGATCTCGTCGTGACCCATGGCGATGCCTGCTTGCCGAATATCATGGTGGA
AAATGGCCGCTTTTCTGGATTCATCGACTGTGGCCGGCTGGGTGTGGCGGACCGCTATCAGGACATAGCG
TTGGCTACCCGTGATATTGCTGAAGAGCTTGGCGGCGAATGGGCTGACCGCTTCCTCGTGCTTTACGGTA
TCGCCGCTCCCGATTCGCAGCGCATCGCCTTCTATCGCCTTCTTGACGAGTTCTTCTGAGCGGGACTCTG
GGGTTCGAAATGACCGACCAAGCGACGCCCAACCTGCCATCACGAGATTTCGATTCCACCGCCGCCTTCT
ATGAAAGGTTGGGCTTCGGAATCGTTTTCCGGGACGCCGGCTGGATGATCCTCCAGCGCGGGGATCTCAT
GCTGGAGTTCTTCGCCCACCCTAGGGGGAGGCTAACTGAAACACGGAAGGAGACAATACCGGAAGGAACC
CGCGCTATGACGGCAATAAAAAGACAGAATAAAACGCACGGTGTTGGGTCGTTTGTTCATAAACGCGGGG
TTCGGTCCCAGGGCTGGCACTCTGTCGATACCCCACCGAGACCCCATTGGGGCCAATACGCCCGCGTTTC
TTCCTTTTCCCCACCCCACCCCCCAAGTTCGGGTGAAGGCCCAGGGCTCGCAGCCAACGTCGGGGCGGCA
GGCCCTGCCATAGCCTCAGGTTACTCATATATACTTTAGATTGATTTAAAACTTCATTTTTAATTTAAAA
GGATCTAGGTGAAGATCCTTTTTGATAATCTCATGACCAAAATCCCTTAACGTGAGTTTTCGTTCCACTG
AGCGTCAGACCCCGTAGAAAAGATCAAAGGATCTTCTTGAGATCCTTTTTTTCTGCGCGTAATCTGCTGC
TTGCAAACAAAAAAACCACCGCTACCAGCGGTGGTTTGTTTGCCGGATCAAGAGCTACCAACTCTTTTTC
CGAAGGTAACTGGCTTCAGCAGAGCGCAGATACCAAATACTGTTCTTCTAGTGTAGCCGTAGTTAGGCCA
CCACTTCAAGAACTCTGTAGCACCGCCTACATACCTCGCTCTGCTAATCCTGTTACCAGTGGCTGCTGCC
AGTGGCGATAAGTCGTGTCTTACCGGGTTGGACTCAAGACGATAGTTACCGGATAAGGCGCAGCGGTCGG
GCTGAACGGGGGGTTCGTGCACACAGCCCAGCTTGGAGCGAACGACCTACACCGAACTGAGATACCTACA
GCGTGAGCTATGAGAAAGCGCCACGCTTCCCGAAGGGAGAAAGGCGGACAGGTATCCGGTAAGCGGCAGG
GTCGGAACAGGAGAGCGCACGAGGGAGCTTCCAGGGGGAAACGCCTGGTATCTTTATAGTCCTGTCGGGT
TTCGCCACCTCTGACTTGAGCGTCGATTTTTGTGATGCTCGTCAGGGGGGCGGAGCCTATGGAAAAACGC
CAGCAACGCGGCCTTTTTACGGTTCCTGGCCTTTTGCTGGCCTTTTGCTCACATGTTCTTTCCTGCGTTA
TCCCCTGATTCTGTGGATAACCGTATTACCGCCATGCTCCTGCAGGACACGTAAGCTTTGCAAAGATGGA
TAAAGTTTTAAACAGAGAGGAATCTTTGCAGCTAATGGACCTTCTAGGTCTTGAAAGGAGTGGGAATTGG
CTCCGGTGCCCGTCAGTGGGCAGAGCGCACATCGCCCACAGTCCCCGAGAAGTTGGGGGGAGGGGTCGGC
AATTGAACCGGTGCCTAGAGAAGGTGGCGCGGGGTAAACTGGGAAAGTGATGTCGTGTACTGGCTCCGCC
TTTTTCCCGAGGGTGGGGGAGAACCGTATATAAGTGCAGTAGTCGCCGTGAACGTTCTTTTTCGCAACGG
GTTTGCCGCCAGAACACAGGTAAGTGCCGTGTGTGGTTCCCGCGGGCCTGGCCTCTTTACGGGTTATGGC
CCTTGCGTGCCTTGAATTACTTCCACCTGGCTGCAGTACGTGATTCTTGATCCCGAGCTTCGGGTTGGAA
GTGGGTGGGAGAGTTCGAGGCCTTGCGCTTAAGGAGCCCCTTCGCCTCGTGCTTGAGTTGAGGCCTGGCC
TGGGCGCTGGGGCCGCCGCGTGCGAATCTGGTGGCACCTTCGCGCCTGTCTCGCTGCTTTCGATAAGTCT
CTAGCCATTTAAAATTTTTGATGACCTGCTGCGACGCTTTTTTTCTGGCAAGATAGTCTTGTAAATGCGG
GCCAAGATCTGCACACTGGTATTTCGGTTTTTGGGGCCGCGGGCGGCGACGGGGCCCGTGCGTCCCAGCG
CACATGTTCGGCGAGGCGGGGCCTGCGAGCGCGGCCACCGAGAATCGGACGGGGGTAGTCTCAAGCTGGC
CGGCCTGCTCTGGTGCCTGGCCTCGCGCCGCCGTGTATCGCCCCGCCCTGGGCGGCAAGGCTGGCCCGGT
CGGCACCAGTTGCGTGAGCGGAAAGATGGCCGCTTCCCGGCCCTGCTGCAGGGAGCTCAAAATGGAGGAC
GCGGCGCTCGGGAGAGCGGGCGGGTGAGTCACCCACACAAAGGAAAAGGGCCTTTCCGTCCTCAGCCGTC
GCTTCATGTGACTCCACGGAGTACCGGGCGCCGTCCAGGCACCTCGATTAGTTCTCGAGCTTTTGGAGTA
CGTCGTCTTTAGGTTGGGGGGAGGGGTTTTATGCGATGGAGTTTCCCCACACTGAGTGGGTGGAGACTGA
AGTTAGGCCAGCTTGGCACTTGATGTAATTCTCCTTGGAATTTGCCCTTTTTGAGTTTGGATCTTGGTTC
ATTCTCAAGCCTCAGACAGTGGTTCAAAGTTTTTTTCTTCCATTTCAGGTGTCGTGAGGTACGACCACCG
CTAGCCGGACGATGCCGTCCTCGTAGTTCGGGCATGTACTGGAGCCGAGAGGTAACCTCATTATAATCGT
TCGCTATTCAGGGATTGACCAACACCGGAAAACATCTCACTTGAAGTAATATATACGACAGAGTCGCGGC
CGCAACCGGTGGACACGTCTTATGTGATTTATTACTATCATTCCCAATGTTTTTTAGATCGGAAGAGCGT
CGTGTAGGGAAAGAGTGTAGATC
